Addgene plasmid #236089: pBX_RPS8_smRuby2_HA
Purpose: Constitutively encodes RPS8-smRuby2-HA (mRuby2-based spaghetti monster fluorescent protein embedding HA epitope tags), for targeting RPS8 in the 40S subunit.
Depositing lab: Maria Barna. Depositing organization: Stanford University. Publication: A subcellular map of translational machinery composition and regulation at the single-molecule level. Zhang Z, Xu A, Bai Y, Chen Y, Cates K, Kerr C, Bermudez A, Susanto TT, Wysong K, Garcia Marques FJ, Nolan GP, Pitteri S, Barna M. Science. 2025 Mar 7;387(6738):eadn2623. doi: 10.1126/science.adn2623. Epub 2025 Mar 7. PubMed 40048539.
Backbone
  Vector backbone: pBX
  Vector type: Mammalian Expression
Growth in bacteria
  Bacterial resistance: Ampicillin, 100 μg/mL
  Growth temperature: 37°C
  Growth strain: DH5alpha
  Copy number: High Copy
Gene/Insert
  Gene/Insert name: RPS8-smRuby2-HA
  Species: H. sapiens (human), Synthetic
  Entrez Gene: RPS8 (a.k.a. S8, eS8)
  Cloning method: Gibson Cloning
Terms and licenses: Academic/Nonprofit Terms; Industry Terms: Not Available to Industry
How to cite: pBX_RPS8_smRuby2_HA was a gift from Maria Barna (Addgene plasmid # 236089 ; http://n2t.net/addgene:236089 ; RRID:Addgene_236089)
