[The description below was written by a language model from this plasmid's Addgene catalogue record and pLannotate feature annotations shown in this document.]
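Description:
pBX_RPS8_smRuby2_HA is a 7.4 kb mammalian expression plasmid built on the pBX backbone for constitutive production of a tagged human ribosomal protein. It is maintained in E. coli through a high-copy ColE1/pUC-type origin and selected with ampicillin via the AmpR β-lactamase gene and its native promoter. The backbone also carries pBluescript-like cloning-vector elements: an f1 phage origin, lacZα and lacI fragments, duplicated lac promoter/operator/CAP site segments, and flanking T7 and T3 promoters. No mammalian selection marker is annotated; only a very short SV40 promoter fragment is detected downstream of the expression cassette.

The payload is driven by a CAG-type promoter assembled from the CMV immediate-early enhancer, the chicken β-actin promoter and a chimeric chicken β-actin/rabbit β-globin intron, an arrangement that gives strong, ubiquitous expression in mammalian cells. The short "HBB" hit immediately upstream of the coding region most likely reflects β-globin-derived sequence at the end of this promoter/intron unit rather than a separate gene. The open reading frame encodes human RPS8 (eS8), a 40S small-subunit ribosomal protein, fused at its C-terminus to smRuby2-HA, a "spaghetti monster" protein that uses an mRuby2 scaffold embedded with multiple HA epitope tags. The annotation accordingly shows an HA fragment followed by an mRuby2 match. Transcripts terminate at a bovine growth hormone polyadenylation signal. According to the record, the construct is intended for targeting RPS8 in the 40S subunit. The dense HA epitope array provides many antibody-binding sites per tagged ribosome, which suits high-sensitivity immunodetection and imaging. This fits the associated study's single-molecule mapping of the translational machinery within cells.
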