Features (pLannotate 1.2.2; 25 found; start..end, strand, type, name):
     30..458     -  rep_origin     f1 ori (sequence partly withheld): f1 bacteriophage origin of replication; arrow indicates direction of (+) strand synthesis
    463..618     -  CDS            lacZα (fragment): LacZα fragment of β-galactosidase; lacZ fragment
    626..644     +  promoter       T7 promoter: promoter for bacteriophage T7 RNA polymerase
   1011..1390    +  enhancer       CMV enhancer: human cytomegalovirus immediate early enhancer
   1392..1517    +  promoter       chicken β-actin promoter (fragment): contains a 21-bp deletion relative to the standard chicken β-actin promoter
   1558..1714    +  promoter       chicken β-actin promoter (fragment): contains a 21-bp deletion relative to the standard chicken β-actin promoter
   1715..2731    +  intron         chimeric intron: chimera between introns from chicken β-actin and rabbit β-globin
   2735..2791    +  CDS            HBB (fragment) (sequence partly withheld): HBB_COLGU - Experimental evidence at transcript level: Swiss-Prot protein existence level 2. Involved in oxygen transport from the lung to the various peripheral tissues. From Colobus guereza (Mantled guereza) (Eastern black-and-white colobus monkey).
   2791..3414    +  CDS            RPS8 (sequence withheld): RS8_HUMAN - Experimental evidence at protein level: Swiss-Prot protein existence level 1. From Homo sapiens (Human).
   3463..3483    +  CDS            3xHA (fragment): three tandem HA epitope tags
   3517..4335    +  CDS            mRuby2: mRuby2 is a basic (constitutively fluorescent) red fluorescent protein published in 2012, derived from Entacmaea quadricolor. It has moderate acid sensitivity.
   4471..4695    +  polyA_signal   bGH poly(A) signal: bovine growth hormone polyadenylation signal
   4699..4715    +  promoter       SV40 promoter (fragment): SV40 enhancer and early promoter
   4766..4782    -  protein_bind   lac operator: The lac repressor binds to the lac operator to inhibit transcription in E. coli. This inhibition can be relieved by adding lactose or isopropyl-β-D-thiogalactopyranoside (IPTG). lac repressor encoded by lacI
   4790..4820    -  promoter       lac promoter: promoter for the E. coli lac operon
   4835..4856    -  protein_bind   CAP binding site: CAP binding activates transcription in the presence of cAMP. E. coli catabolite activator protein
   4869..4908    -  CDS            lacI (fragment): lac repressor; lacI; The lac repressor binds to the lac operator to inhibit transcription in E. coli. This inhibition can be relieved by adding lactose or isopropyl-β-D-thiogalactopyranoside (IPTG).
   5235..5253    -  promoter       T3 promoter: promoter for bacteriophage T3 RNA polymerase
   5298..5314    -  protein_bind   lac operator: The lac repressor binds to the lac operator to inhibit transcription in E. coli. This inhibition can be relieved by adding lactose or isopropyl-β-D-thiogalactopyranoside (IPTG). lac repressor encoded by lacI
   5322..5352    -  promoter       lac promoter: promoter for the E. coli lac operon
   5367..5388    -  protein_bind   CAP binding site: CAP binding activates transcription in the presence of cAMP. E. coli catabolite activator protein
   5401..5493    -  CDS            lacI (fragment): lac repressor; lacI; The lac repressor binds to the lac operator to inhibit transcription in E. coli. This inhibition can be relieved by adding lactose or isopropyl-β-D-thiogalactopyranoside (IPTG).
   5676..6264    -  rep_origin     ori: high-copy-number ColE1/pMB1/pBR322/pUC origin of replication
   6435..7295    -  CDS            AmpR: β-lactamase; bla; confers resistance to ampicillin, carbenicillin, and related antibiotics
   7296..7400    -  promoter       AmpR promoter: bla
>Addgene plasmid #236089 | pBX_RPS8_smRuby2_HA | addgene full sequence | sequence record 468095 | Addgene NGS Result
CTAAATTGTAAGCGTTAATATTTTGTTAAAATTCGCGTTAAATTTTTGTTAAATCAGCTCATTTTTTAAC
CAATAGGCCGAAATCGGCAAAATCCCTTATAAATCAAAAGAATAGACCGAGATAGGGT
[37 nt withheld, positions 129-165]
AAAGAACGTGGACTCCAACGTCAAAGG
[49 nt withheld, positions 193-241]
T
[91 nt withheld, positions 243-333]
G
[124 nt withheld, positions 335-458]
CCCATTCGCCATTCAGGCTGCGCAACTGTTGGGAAGGGCGATCGGTGCGGGCCTCTTCGCTATTACGCCA
GCTGGCGAAAGGGGGATGTGCTGCAAGGCGATTAAGTTGGGTAACGCCAGGGTTTTCCCAGTCACGACGT
TGTAAAACGACGGCCAGTGAGCGCGCGTAATACGACTCACTATAGGGCGAATTGGGGCGCGCCATTCTAG
ATTAACCCTAGAAAGATAGTCTGCGTAAAATTGACGCATGCATTCTTGAAATATTGCTCTCTCTTTCTAA
ATAGCGCGAATCCGTCGCTGTGCATTTAGGACATCTCAGTCGCCGCTTGGAGCTCCCGTGAGGCGTGCTT
GTCAATGCGGTAAGTGTCACTGATTTTGAACTATAACGACCGCGTGAGTCAAAATGACGCATGATTATCT
TTTACGTGACTTTTAAGATTTAACTCATACGATAATTATATTGTTATTTCATGTTCTACTTACGTGATAA
CTTATTATATATATATTTTCTTGTTATAGATATCAACTAGAATGCTAGCATGGGCCCATCTCGACATTGA
TTATTGACTAGTTATTAATAGTAATCAATTACGGGGTCATTAGTTCATAGCCCATATATGGAGTTCCGCG
TTACATAACTTACGGTAAATGGCCCGCCTGGCTGACCGCCCAACGACCCCCGCCCATTGACGTCAATAAT
GACGTATGTTCCCATAGTAACGCCAATAGGGACTTTCCATTGACGTCAATGGGTGGAGTATTTACGGTAA
ACTGCCCACTTGGCAGTACATCAAGTGTATCATATGCCAAGTACGCCCCCTATTGACGTCAATGACGGTA
AATGGCCCGCCTGGCATTATGCCCAGTACATGACCTTATGGGACTTTCCTACTTGGCAGTACATCTACGT
ATTAGTCATCGCTATTACCATGGTCGAGGTGAGCCCCACGTTCTGCTTCACTCTCCCCATCTCCCCCCCC
TCCCCACCCCCAATTTTGTATTTATTTATTTTTTAATTATTTTGTGCAGCGATGGGGGCGGGGGGGGGGG
GGGGGCGGGTTCCTGGTGGGGGGGGGGGGGGGGGGGGGGGGGGGGGGGGGGGGGGGGGGGGGGGGGGGGG
GCGGGGAGAGGGGCGGGGCGGGGCGAGGCGGAGAGGTGCGGCGGCAGCCAATCAGAGCGGCGCGCTCCGA
AAGTTTCCTTTTATGGCGAGGCGGCGGCGGCGGCGGCCCTATAAAAAGCGAAGCGCGCGGCGGGCGGGAG
TCGCTGCGCGCTGCCTTCGCCCCGTGCCCCGCTCCGCCGCCGCCTCGCGCCGCCCGCCCCGGCTCTGACT
GACCGCGTTACTCCCACAGGTGAGCGGGCGGGACGGCCCTTCTCCTCCGGGCTGTAATTAGCGCTTGGTT
TAATGACGGCTTGTTTCTTTTCTGTGGCTGCGTGAAAGCCTTGAGGGGCTCCGGGAGGGCCCTTTGTGCG
GGGGGAGCGGCTCGGGGGGTGCGTGCGTGTGTGTGTGCGTGGGGAGCGCCGCGTGCGGCTCCGCGCTGCC
CGGCGGCTGTGAGCGCTGCGGGCGCGGCGCGGGGCTTTGTGCGCTCCGCAGTGTGCGCGAGGGGAGCGCG
GCCGGGGGCGGTGCCCCGCGGTGCGGGGGGGGCTGCGAGGGGAACAAAGGCTGCGTGCGGGGTGTGTGCG
TGGGGGGGTGAGCAGGGGGTGTGGGCGCGTCGGTCGGGCTGCAACCCCCCCTGCACCCCCCTCCCCGAGT
TGCTGAGCACGGCCCGGCTTCGGGTGCGGGGCTCCGTACGGGGCGTGGCGCGGGGCTCGCCGTGCCGGGC
GGGGGGTGGCGGCAGGTGGGGGTGCCGGGCGGGGCGGGGCCGCCTCGGGCCGGGGAGGGCTCGGGGGAGG
GGCGCGGCGGCCCCCGGAGCGCCGGCGGCTGTCGAGGCGCGGCGAGCCGCAGCCATTGCCTTTTATGGTA
ATCGTGCGAGAGGGCGCAGGGACTTCCTTTGTCCCAAATCTGTGCGGAGCCGAAATCTGGGAGGCGCCGC
CGCACCCCCTCTAGCGGGCGCGGGGCGAAGCGGTGCGGCGCCGGCAGGAAGGAAATGGGCGGGGAGGGCC
TTCGTGCGTCGCCGCGCCGCCGTCCCCTTCTCCCTCTCCAGCCTCGGGGCTGTCCGCGGGGGGACGGCTG
CCTTCGGGGGGGACGGGGCAGGGCGGGGTTCGGCTTCTGGCGTGTGACCGGCGGCTCTAGAGCCTCTGCT
AACCATGTTCATGCCTTCTTCTTTTTCCTACAGCTCCTGGGCAACGTGCTGGTTATTGTGCTGTCTCATC
ATTTTGGCAAAGAATTCACACC
[624 nt withheld, positions 2791-3414]
GGATCGGGCGTTTATCCCTATGATGTGCCGGATTATGCTGGATACCCATACGATGTGCCTGATTATGCAG
GATATCCGTACGATGTGCCAGATTACGCGGGTGGAAATTCTCTTATAAAAGAAAATATGAGGATGAAGGT
GGTTCTGGAGGGCTCAGTCAATGGGCACCAGTTCAAATGCACTGGAGAAGGAGAAGGTAATCCTTATATG
GGCACCCAAACAATGAGGATCAAGGTTATTGAAGGTGGACCGTTGCCCTTTGCTTTCGATATCCTGGCGA
CGAGTTTTATGTACGGAAGTCGGACTTTTATAAAGTATCCAAAAGGCATTCCTGATTTTTTCAAGCAATC
CTTTCCGGAAGGCTTTACATGGGAGAGAGTGACCCGGTACGAGGATGGCGGTGTGATCACAGTCATGCAA
GATACGAGCTTGGAAGACGGATGCTTGGTGTACCACGCCCAAGTACGAGGAGTTAATTTCCCATCTAACG
GCGCCGTCATGCAAAAGAAAACTAAAGGATGGGAGCCCAACACTGAGATGATGTATCCTGCAGATGGCGG
TTTGAGAGGCTATACTCACATGGCGCTTAAAGTAGACGGCGGAGGTTATCCTTATGATGTACCTGATTAT
GCTGGTGGCTACCCTTACGATGTACCAGACTACGCCGGTGGCGGCGGTTATCCGTACGACGTGCCAGACT
ACGCAGGAGGGCACCCTTATGACGTGCCCGACTACGCGGGAGGACACCTTTCATGTTCTTTCGTTACCAC
TTATCGCTCTAAGAAGACCGTGGGCAATATAAAAATGCCCGGAATACATGCAGTGGACCATAGGCTCGAA
CGGCTCGAAGAATCTGATAACGAAATGTTTGTTGTTCAACGCGAACACGCCGTGGCTAAGTTCGCAGGTC
TCGGAGGCGGCTATCCTTACGACGTCCCTGACTACGCAGGATACCCGTACGATGTGCCCGATTACGCAGG
TTACCCGTATGATGTACCGGACTATGCGTAAAAACGATGATGCATCGATGATCTAGAGCTCGCTGATCAG
CCTCGACTGTGCCTTCTAGTTGCCAGCCATCTGTTGTTTGCCCCTCCCCCGTGCCTTCCTTGACCCTGGA
AGGTGCCACTCCCACTGTCCTTTCCTAATAAAATGAGGAAATTGCATCGCATTGTCTGAGTAGGTGTCAT
TCTATTCTGGGGGGTGGGGTGGGGCAGGACAGCAAGGGGGAGGATTGGGAAGACAATAGCAGGCATGCTG
GGGATGCGGTGGGCTCTATGGCTTCTGAGGCGGAAAGAACCTGCAGCCCAAGCTTGGCGTAATCATGGTC
ATAGCTGTTTCCTGTGTGAAATTGTTATCCGCTCACAATTCCACACAACATACGAGCCGGAAGCATAAAG
TGTAAAGCCTGGGGTGCCTAATGAGTGAGCTAACTCACATTAATTGCGTTGCGCTCACTGCCCGCTTTCC
AGTCGGGAAACCTGTCGTGCCAGCGGATCCATTCATGAATGAATTCATGTCGACATACTAGTTAAAAGTT
TTGTTACTTTATAGAAGAAATTTTGAGTTTTTGTTTTTTTTTAATAAATAAATAAACATAAATAAATTGT
TTGTTGAATTTATTATTAGTATGTAAGTGTAAATATAATAAAACTTAATATCTATTCAAATTAATAAATA
AACCTCGATATACAGACCGATAAAACACATGCGTCAATTTTACGCATGATTATCTTTAACGTACGTCACA
ATATGATTATCTTTCTAGGGTTAATCTAGTATACGCGTATGCGGCCGCTTAATTAATCCAGCTTTTGTTC
CCTTTAGTGAGGGTTAATTGCGCGCTTGGCGTAATCATGGTCATAGCTGTTTCCTGTGTGAAATTGTTAT
CCGCTCACAATTCCACACAACATACGAGCCGGAAGCATAAAGTGTAAAGCCTGGGGTGCCTAATGAGTGA
GCTAACTCACATTAATTGCGTTGCGCTCACTGCCCGCTTTCCAGTCGGGAAACCTGTCGTGCCAGCTGCA
TTAATGAATCGGCCAACGCGCGGGGAGAGGCGGTTTGCGTATTGGGCGCTCTTCCGCTTCCTCGCTCACT
GACTCGCTGCGCTCGGTCGTTCGGCTGCGGCGAGCGGTATCAGCTCACTCAAAGGCGGTAATACGGTTAT
CCACAGAATCAGGGGATAACGCAGGAAAGAACATGTGAGCAAAAGGCCAGCAAAAGGCCAGGAACCGTAA
AAAGGCCGCGTTGCTGGCGTTTTTCCATAGGCTCCGCCCCCCTGACGAGCATCACAAAAATCGACGCTCA
AGTCAGAGGTGGCGAAACCCGACAGGACTATAAAGATACCAGGCGTTTCCCCCTGGAAGCTCCCTCGTGC
GCTCTCCTGTTCCGACCCTGCCGCTTACCGGATACCTGTCCGCCTTTCTCCCTTCGGGAAGCGTGGCGCT
TTCTCATAGCTCACGCTGTAGGTATCTCAGTTCGGTGTAGGTCGTTCGCTCCAAGCTGGGCTGTGTGCAC
GAACCCCCCGTTCAGCCCGACCGCTGCGCCTTATCCGGTAACTATCGTCTTGAGTCCAACCCGGTAAGAC
ACGACTTATCGCCACTGGCAGCAGCCACTGGTAACAGGATTAGCAGAGCGAGGTATGTAGGCGGTGCTAC
AGAGTTCTTGAAGTGGTGGCCTAACTACGGCTACACTAGAAGAACAGTATTTGGTATCTGCGCTCTGCTG
AAGCCAGTTACCTTCGGAAAAAGAGTTGGTAGCTCTTGATCCGGCAAACAAACCACCGCTGGTAGCGGTG
GTTTTTTTGTTTGCAAGCAGCAGATTACGCGCAGAAAAAAAGGATCTCAAGAAGATCCTTTGATCTTTTC
TACGGGGTCTGACGCTCAGTGGAACGAAAACTCACGTTAAGGGATTTTGGTCATGAGATTATCAAAAAGG
ATCTTCACCTAGATCCTTTTAAATTAAAAATGAAGTTTTAAATCAATCTAAAGTATATATGAGTAAACTT
GGTCTGACAGTTACCAATGCTTAATCAGTGAGGCACCTATCTCAGCGATCTGTCTATTTCGTTCATCCAT
AGTTGCCTGACTCCCCGTCGTGTAGATAACTACGATACGGGAGGGCTTACCATCTGGCCCCAGTGCTGCA
ATGATACCGCGAGACCCACGCTCACCGGCTCCAGATTTATCAGCAATAAACCAGCCAGCCGGAAGGGCCG
AGCGCAGAAGTGGTCCTGCAACTTTATCCGCCTCCATCCAGTCTATTAATTGTTGCCGGGAAGCTAGAGT
AAGTAGTTCGCCAGTTAATAGTTTGCGCAACGTTGTTGCCATTGCTACAGGCATCGTGGTGTCACGCTCG
TCGTTTGGTATGGCTTCATTCAGCTCCGGTTCCCAACGATCAAGGCGAGTTACATGATCCCCCATGTTGT
GCAAAAAAGCGGTTAGCTCCTTCGGTCCTCCGATCGTTGTCAGAAGTAAGTTGGCCGCAGTGTTATCACT
CATGGTTATGGCAGCACTGCATAATTCTCTTACTGTCATGCCATCCGTAAGATGCTTTTCTGTGACTGGT
GAGTACTCAACCAAGTCATTCTGAGAATAGTGTATGCGGCGACCGAGTTGCTCTTGCCCGGCGTCAATAC
GGGATAATACCGCGCCACATAGCAGAACTTTAAAAGTGCTCATCATTGGAAAACGTTCTTCGGGGCGAAA
ACTCTCAAGGATCTTACCGCTGTTGAGATCCAGTTCGATGTAACCCACTCGTGCACCCAACTGATCTTCA
GCATCTTTTACTTTCACCAGCGTTTCTGGGTGAGCAAAAACAGGAAGGCAAAATGCCGCAAAAAAGGGAA
TAAGGGCGACACGGAAATGTTGAATACTCATACTCTTCCTTTTTCAATATTATTGAAGCATTTATCAGGG
TTATTGTCTCATGAGCGGATACATATTTGAATGTATTTAGAAAAATAAACAAATAGGGGTTCCGCGCACA
TTTCCCCGAAAAGTGCCAC
